>Addgene plasmid #70767 | pEF6-Acly(S455A) | addgene full sequence | sequence record 203955 | Addgene NGS Result
GGCTCCGGTGCCCGTCAGTGGGCAGAGCGCACATCGCCCACAGTCCCCGAGAAGTTGGGGGGAGGGGTCG
GCAATTGAACCGGTGCCTAGAGAAGGTGGCGCGGGGTAAACTGGGAAAGTGATGTCGTGTACTGGCTCCG
CCTTTTTCCCGAGGGTGGGGGAGAACCGTATATAAGTGCAGTAGTCGCCGTGAACGTTCTTTTTCGCAAC
GGGTTTGCCGCCAGAACACAGGTAAGTGCCGTGTGTGGTTCCCGCGGGCCTGGCCTCTTTACGGGTTATG
GCCCTTGCGTGCCTTGAATTACTTCCACCTGGCTGCAGTACGTGATTCTTGATCCCGAGCTTCGGGTTGG
AAGTGGGTGGGAGAGTTCGAGGCCTTGCGCTTAAGGAGCCCCTTCGCCTCGTGCTTGAGTTGAGGCCTGG
CCTGGGCGCTGGGGCCGCCGCGTGCGAATCTGGTGGCACCTTCGCGCCTGTCTCGCTGCTTTCGATAAGT
CTCTAGCCATTTAAAATTTTTGATGACCTGCTGCGACGCTTTTTTTCTGGCAAGATAGTCTTGTAAATGC
GGGCCAAGATCTGCACACTGGTATTTCGGTTTTTGGGGCCGCGGGCGGCGACGGGGCCCGTGCGTCCCAG
CGCACATGTTCGGCGAGGCGGGGCCTGCGAGCGCGGCCACCGAGAATCGGACGGGGGTAGTCTCAAGCTG
GCCGGCCTGCTCTGGTGCCTGGCCTCGCGCCGCCGTGTATCGCCCCGCCCTGGGCGGCAAGGCTGGCCCG
GTCGGCACCAGTTGCGTGAGCGGAAAGATGGCCGCTTCCCGGCCCTGCTGCAGGGAGCTCAAAATGGAGG
ACGCGGCGCTCGGGAGAGCGGGCGGGTGAGTCACCCACACAAAGGAAAAGGGCCTTTCCGTCCTCAGCCG
TCGCTTCATGTGACTCCACGGAGTACCGGGCGCCGTCCAGGCACCTCGATTAGTTCTCGAGCTTTTGGAG
TACGTCGTCTTTAGGTTGGGGGGAGGGGTTTTATGCGATGGAGTTTCCCCACACTGAGTGGGTGGAGACT
GAAGTTAGGCCAGCTTGGCACTTGATGTAATTCTCCTTGGAATTTGCCCTTTTTGAGTTTGGATCTTGGT
TCATTCTCAAGCCTCAGACAGTGGTTCAAAGTTTTTTTCTTCCATTTCAGGTGTCGTGAGGAATTAGCTT
GGTACTAATACGACTCACTATAGGGAGACCCAAGCTGGCTAGGTAAGCTTGGTACCGAGCTCGGATCCAC
TAGTCCAGTGTGGTGGAATTGCCCTTCCCCCGAATTCCACCATGTCAGCCAAGGCAATTTCAGAGCAGAC
CGGCAAAGAACTCCTGTACAAGTACATCTGCACCACCTCGGCCATCCAGAACCGGTTCAAGTACGCCCGG
GTGACTCCCGACACAGACTGGGCCCATCTGCTGCAGGACCACCCGTGGCTGCTCAGCCAGAGCTTGGTTG
TCAAGCCAGACCAGTTAATCAAACGTCGAGGAAAGCTTGGCCTCGTCGGGGTCAATCTCTCTCTGGATGG
AGTCAAATCCTGGCTAAAACCTCGCCTGGGACATGAAGCCACTGTCGGCAAGGCCAAAGGCTTCCTCAAG
AACTTTCTCATTGAACCCTTCGTCCCCCACAGTCAGGCGGAGGAGTTCTACGTGTGCATCTATGCTACCC
GGGAAGGAGACTACGTCCTGTTCCACCATGAAGGGGGTGTGGATGTGGGCGATGTGGATGCCAAAGCCCA
GAAGCTGCTTGTGGGTGTGGACGAAAAGCTGAATACCGAGGACATTAAGAGACACCTGTTGGTCCATGCA
CCTGAGGACAAGAAAGAAGTCCTGGCCAGCTTCATCTCTGGTCTATTCAATTTCTACGAGGATCTGTACT
TCACCTACCTTGAGATCAACCCCCTTGTGGTGACCAAAGATGGTGTCTACATCCTTGACTTGGCGGCCAA
GGTGGATGCCACAGCTGACTACATCTGTAAAGTCAAGTGGGGTGATATAGAGTTCCCTCCCCCCTTTGGG
CGTGAGGCGTACCCCGAGGAAGCCTACATTGCAGACCTGGATGCCAAAAGTGGAGCAAGCTTGAAGCTGA
CCTTGCTGAACCCCAAGGGGCGGATCTGGACCATGGTTGCTGGGGGTGGCGCCTCCGTCGTGTACAGTGA
CACCATCTGTGATCTTGGAGGTGTCAATGAACTGGCGAATTACGGGGAATACTCGGGTGCCCCCAGTGAA
CAACAGACCTATGACTATGCCAAGACCATCCTCTCACTTATGACTCGAGAGAAGCACCCAGAAGGCAAGA
TCCTCATCATTGGAGGCAGCATTGCAAACTTCACCAATGTGGCCGCCACCTTCAAGGGCATTGTGAGAGC
GATTCGAGATTACCAGGGTCCCCTGAAGGAGCATGAGGTCACCATCTTTGTCCGAAGAGGTGGCCCCAAC
TATCAAGAGGGATTACGAGTGATGGGAGAAGTTGGGAAGACCACTGGGATCCCCATCCATGTCTTTGGCA
CAGAAACTCACATGACGGCCATTGTGGGCATGGCCCTGGGCCACCGGCCCATTCCCAACCAGCCACCCAC
AGCAGCTCACACTGCCAACTTCCTCCTTAATGCCAGCGGGAGCACATCGACTCCAGCACCCAGTAGGACA
GCAGCTTTTTCTGAGTCCCGAGCTGATGAAGTGGCACCTGCAAAGAAAGCCAAGCCAGCTATGCCCCAAG
GAAAGAGTGCCACCCTCTTCAGCCGACATACCAAGGCCATCGTGTGGGGCATGCAGACCCGGGCTGTGCA
GGGCATGCTGGACTTTGACTACGTGTGTTCCCGAGACGAGCCCTCAGTGGCTGCCATGGTCTACCCTTTC
ACTGGGGATCACAAGCAGAAGTTTTACTGGGGACACAAGGAAATCCTGATCCCTGTCTTCAAGAACATGG
CTGACGCCATGAAGAAGCACCCGGAGGTAGACGTGCTGATCAACTTTGCGTCTCTGCGGTCCGCTTACGA
CAGCACCATGGAGACCATGAACTATGCCCAGATCCGCACCATAGCCATCATAGCAGAAGGTATCCCTGAG
GCCCTCACACGGAAGCTCATCAAGAAGGCCGACCAGAAGGGAGTGACCATCATTGGGCCAGCTACGGTTG
GGGGCATTAAGCCTGGATGCTTTAAGATCGGGAATACTGGTGGAATGCTGGACAACATCCTGGCCTCCAA
ACTGTACCGCCCAGGCAGCGTGGCCTACGTCTCACGTTCAGGAGGCATGTCGAACGAGCTCAATAACATC
ATCTCTCGGACCACAGATGGTGTCTATGAGGGCGTGGCCATCGGCGGGGACAGGTACCCTGGGTCCACAT
TCATGGATCACGTGCTGCGCTACCAGGACACTCCAGGAGTCAAGATGATCGTAGTTCTTGGGGAGATAGG
GGGCACAGAGGAATATAAGATCTGCCGGGGCATCAAGGAGGGCCGCCTCACCAAGCCAGTGGTCTGCTGG
TGTATCGGGACCTGTGCCACCATGTTCTCCTCCGAGGTCCAGTTTGGCCATGCTGGAGCTTGTGCCAACC
AGGCTTCTGAAACTGCAGTAGCCAAGAACCAGGCCTTGAAGGAAGCAGGAGTGTTTGTGCCCCGAAGCTT
CGATGAGCTTGGAGAAATCATTCAGTCTGTGTATGAAGATCTGGTGGCCAAAGGAGCCATTGTACCTGCC
CAGGAAGTGCCACCTCCAACAGTGCCCATGGACTACTCTTGGGCCAGAGAGCTGGGTTTGATCCGAAAAC
CTGCCTCATTCATGACCAGCATCTGTGATGAGCGAGGGCAGGAGCTCATTTATGCGGGCATGCCCATCAC
CGAGGTCTTCAAGGAGGAGATGGGCATCGGTGGTGTCCTCGGCCTCCTCTGGTTCCAGAGAAGGTTGCCC
AAGTATTCCTGCCAGTTCATTGAGATGTGTCTGATGGTCACAGCTGATCACGGGCCAGCTGTCTCTGGAG
CCCATAACACCATCATCTGTGCTCGGGCTGGGAAGGACCTGGTCTCCAGCCTCACCTCAGGGCTGCTCAC
CATTGGAGACCGGTTTGGGGGTGCCTTGGATGCCGCAGCAAAGATGTTCAGTAAAGCCTTTGACAGCGGC
ATCATTCCCATGGAGTTCGTCAACAAGATGAAGAAGGAGGGGAAGCTGATCATGGGCATCGGCCATCGAG
TAAAATCGATAAACAACCCAGACATGCGAGTGCAGATCCTCAAGGACTTCGTCAAACAGCACTTCCCCGC
CACCCCGCTGCTCGACTATGCCCTGGAAGTGGAGAAGATTACCACCTCCAAGAAGCCAAATCTTATCCTG
AATGTGGACGGCTTCATCGGCGTTGCGTTTGTGGACATGCTCAGGAACTGTGGCTCCTTCACCCGGGAGG
AAGCTGATGAATATGTTGACATTGGAGCCCTCAATGGCATCTTTGTGCTAGGAAGGAGTATGGGCTTCAT
TGGGCACTACCTTGACCAGAAGAGGCTGAAGCAAGGGCTGTATCGTCACCCCTGGGATGACATTTCCTAT
GTTCTTCCAGAACACATGAGCATGGAACAAAAACTCATCTCAGAAGAGGATCTGTGAATTCGGGGGAAGG
GCAATTCTGCAGATATCCAGCACAGTGGCGGCCGCTCGAGTCTAGAGGGCCCGCGGTTCGAAGGTAAGCC
TATCCCTAACCCTCTCCTCGGTCTCGATTCTACGCGTACCGGTCATCATCACCATCACCATTGAGTTTAA
ACCCGCTGATCAGCCTCGACTGTGCCTTCTAGTTGCCAGCCATCTGTTGTTTGCCCCTCCCCCGTGCCTT
CCTTGACCCTGGAAGGTGCCACTCCCACTGTCCTTTCCTAATAAAATGAGGAAATTGCATCGCATTGTCT
GAGTAGGTGTCATTCTATTCTGGGGGGTGGGGTGGGGCAGGACAGCAAGGGGGAGGATTGGGAAGACAAT
AGCAGGCATGCTGGGGATGCGGTGGGCTCTATGGCTTCTGAGGCGGAAAGAACCAGCTGGGGCTCTAGGG
GGTATCCCC
[124 nt withheld, positions 5050-5173]
C
[91 nt withheld, positions 5175-5265]
A
[49 nt withheld, positions 5267-5315]
CCTTTGACGTTGGAGTCCACGTTCTTT
[37 nt withheld, positions 5343-5379]
ACCCTATCTCGGTCTATTCTTTTGATTTATAAGGGATTTTGCCGATTTCGGCCTATTGGTTAAAAAATGA
GCTGATTTAACAAAAATTTAACGCGAATTAATTCTGTGGAATGTGTGTCAGTTAGGGTGTGGAAAGTCCC
CAGGCTCCCCAGCAGGCAGAAGTATGCAAAGCATGCATCTCAATTAGTCAGCAACCAGGTGTGGAAAGTC
CCCAGGCTCCCCAGCAGGCAGAAGTATGCAAAGCATGCATCTCAATTAGTCAGCAACCATAGTCCCGCCC
CTAACTCCGCCCATCCCGCCCCTAACTCCGCCCAGTTCCGCCCATTCTCCGCCCCATGGCTGACTAATTT
TTTTTATTTATGCAGAGGCCGAGGCCGCCTCTGCCTCTGAGCTATTCCAGAAGTAGTGAGGAGGCTTTTT
TGGAGGCCTAGGCTTTTGCAAAAAGCTCCCGGGAGCTTGTATATCCATTTTCGGATCTGATCAGCACGTG
TTGACAATTAATCATCGGCATAGTATATCGGCATAGTATAATACGACAAGGTGAGGAACTAAACCATGGC
CAAGCCTTTGTCTCAAGAAGAATCCACCCTCATTGAAAGAGCAACGGCTACAATCAACAGCATCCCCATC
TCTGAAGACTACAGCGTCGCCAGCGCAGCTCTCTCTAGCGACGGCCGCATCTTCACTGGTGTCAATGTAT
ATCATTTTACTGGGGGACCTTGTGCAGAACTCGTGGTGCTGGGCACTGCTGCTGCTGCGGCAGCTGGCAA
CCTGACTTGTATCGTCGCGATCGGAAATGAGAACAGGGGCATCTTGAGCCCCTGCGGACGGTGCCGACAG
GTGCTTCTCGATCTGCATCCTGGGATCAAAGCCATAGTGAAGGACAGTGATGGACAGCCGACGGCAGTTG
GGATTCGTGAATTGCTGCCCTCTGGTTATGTGTGGGAGGGCTAAGCACTTCGTGGCCGAGGAGCAGGACT
GACACGTGCTACGAGATTTCGATTCCACCGCCGCCTTCTATGAAAGGTTGGGCTTCGGAATCGTTTTCCG
GGACGCCGGCTGGATGATCCTCCAGCGCGGGGATCTCATGCTGGAGTTCTTCGCCCACCCCAACTTGTTT
ATTGCAGCTTATAATGGTTACAAATAAAGCAATAGCATCACAAATTTCACAAATAAAGCATTTTTTTCAC
TGCATTCTAGTTGTGGTTTGTCCAAACTCATCAATGTATCTTATCATGTCTGTATACCGTCGACCTCTAG
CTAGAGCTTGGCGTAATCATGGTCATAGCTGTTTCCTGTGTGAAATTGTTATCCGCTCACAATTCCACAC
AACATACGAGCCGGAAGCATAAAGTGTAAAGCCTGGGGTGCCTAATGAGTGAGCTAACTCACATTAATTG
CGTTGCGCTCACTGCCCGCTTTCCAGTCGGGAAACCTGTCGTGCCAGCTGCATTAATGAATCGGCCAACG
CGCGGGGAGAGGCGGTTTGCGTATTGGGCGCTCTTCCGCTTCCTCGCTCACTGACTCGCTGCGCTCGGTC
GTTCGGCTGCGGCGAGCGGTATCAGCTCACTCAAAGGCGGTAATACGGTTATCCACAGAATCAGGGGATA
ACGCAGGAAAGAACATGTGAGCAAAAGGCCAGGAACCGTAAAAAGGCCGCGTTGCTGGCGTTTTTCCATA
GGCTCCGCCCCCCTGACGAGCATCACAAAAATCGACGCTCAAGTCAGAGGTGGCGAAACCCGACAGGACT
ATAAAGATACCAGGCGTTTCCCCCTGGAAGCTCCCTCGTGCGCTCTCCTGTTCCGACCCTGCCGCTTACC
GGATACCTGTCCGCCTTTCTCCCTTCGGGAAGCGTGGCGCTTTCTCATAGCTCACGCTGTAGGTATCTCA
GTTCGGTGTAGGTCGTTCGCTCCAAGCTGGGCTGTGTGCACGAACCCCCCGTTCAGCCCGACCGCTGCGC
CTTATCCGGTAACTATCGTCTTGAGTCCAACCCGGTAAGACACGACTTATCGCCACTGGCAGCAGCCACT
GGTAACAGGATTAGCAGAGCGAGGTATGTAGGCGGTGCTACAGAGTTCTTGAAGTGGTGGCCTAACTACG
GCTACACTAGAAGAACAGTATTTGGTATCTGCGCTCTGCTGAAGCCAGTTACCTTCGGAAAAAGAGTTGG
TAGCTCTTGATCCGGCAAACAAACCACCGCTGGTAGCGGTGGTTTTTTTGTTTGCAAGCAGCAGATTACG
CGCAGAAAAAAAGGATCTCAAGAAGATCCTTTGATCTTTTCTACGGGGTCTGACGCTCAGTGGAACGAAA
ACTCACGTTAAGGGATTTTGGTCATGAGATTATCAAAAAGGATCTTCACCTAGATCCTTTTAAATTAAAA
ATGAAGTTTTAAATCAATCTAAAGTATATATGAGTAAACTTGGTCTGACAGTTACCAATGCTTAATCAGT
GAGGCACCTATCTCAGCGATCTGTCTATTTCGTTCATCCATAGTTGCCTGACTCCCCGTCGTGTAGATAA
CTACGATACGGGAGGGCTTACCATCTGGCCCCAGTGCTGCAATGATACCGCGAGACCCACGCTCACCGGC
TCCAGATTTATCAGCAATAAACCAGCCAGCCGGAAGGGCCGAGCGCAGAAGTGGTCCTGCAACTTTATCC
GCCTCCATCCAGTCTATTAATTGTTGCCGGGAAGCTAGAGTAAGTAGTTCGCCAGTTAATAGTTTGCGCA
ACGTTGTTGCCATTGCTACAGGCATCGTGGTGTCACGCTCGTCGTTTGGTATGGCTTCATTCAGCTCCGG
TTCCCAACGATCAAGGCGAGTTACATGATCCCCCATGTTGTGCAAAAAAGCGGTTAGCTCCTTCGGTCCT
CCGATCGTTGTCAGAAGTAAGTTGGCCGCAGTGTTATCACTCATGGTTATGGCAGCACTGCATAATTCTC
TTACTGTCATGCCATCCGTAAGATGCTTTTCTGTGACTGGTGAGTACTCAACCAAGTCATTCTGAGAATA
GTGTATGCGGCGACCGAGTTGCTCTTGCCCGGCGTCAATACGGGATAATACCGCGCCACATAGCAGAACT
TTAAAAGTGCTCATCATTGGAAAACGTTCTTCGGGGCGAAAACTCTCAAGGATCTTACCGCTGTTGAGAT
CCAGTTCGATGTAACCCACTCGTGCACCCAACTGATCTTCAGCATCTTTTACTTTCACCAGCGTTTCTGG
GTGAGCAAAAACAGGAAGGCAAAATGCCGCAAAAAAGGGAATAAGGGCGACACGGAAATGTTGAATACTC
ATACTCTTCCTTTTTCAATATTATTGAAGCATTTATCAGGGTTATTGTCTCATGAGCGGATACATATTTG
AATGTATTTAGAAAAATAAACAAATAGGGGTTCCGCGCACATTTCCCCGAAAAGTGCCACCTGACGTCGA
CGGATCGGGAGATCTCCCGATCCCCTATGGTGCACTCTCAGTACAATCTGCTCTGATGCCGCATAGTTAA
GCCAGTATCTGCTCCCTGCTTGTGTGTTGGAGGTCGCTGAGTAGTGCGCGAGCAAAATTTAAGCTACAAC
AAGGCAAGGCTTGACCGACAATTGCATGAAGAATCTGCTTAGGGTTAGGCGTTTTGCGCTGCTTCGCGAT
GTACGGGCCAGATATACGCGTTGACATTGATTATTGACTAGGCTTTTGCAAAAAGCTTTGCAAAGATGGA
TAAAGTTTTAAACAGAGAGGAATCTTTGCAGCTAATGGACCTTCTAGGTCTTGAAAGGAGTGGGAATT
Features (pLannotate 1.2.2; 23 found; start..end, strand, type, name):
      1..1179    +  promoter       EF-1α promoter: strong constitutive promoter for human elongation factor EF-1α
   1196..1214    +  promoter       T7 promoter: promoter for bacteriophage T7 RNA polymerase
   1302..4574    +  CDS            Acly: ACLY_MOUSE - Experimental evidence at protein level: Swiss-Prot protein existence level 1. Catalyzes the cleavage of citrate into oxaloacetate and acetyl-CoA, the latter serving as common substrate for de novo cholesterol and fatty acid synthesis. From Mus musculus (Mouse).
   4683..4724    +  CDS            V5 tag: epitope tag from simian virus 5
   4780..5004    +  polyA_signal   bGH poly(A) signal: bovine growth hormone polyadenylation signal
   5008..5029    +  promoter       SV40 promoter (fragment): SV40 enhancer and early promoter
   5050..5478    +  rep_origin     f1 ori (sequence partly withheld): f1 bacteriophage origin of replication; arrow indicates direction of (+) strand synthesis
   5492..5821    +  promoter       SV40 promoter: SV40 enhancer and early promoter
   5869..5916    +  promoter       EM7 promoter: synthetic bacterial promoter&nbsp
   5935..6333    +  CDS            BSD: blasticidin S deaminase; Aspergillus terreus BSD; confers resistance to blasticidin
   6334..6361    +  CDS            BleoR (fragment): antibiotic-binding protein; Sh ble from Streptoalloteichus hindustanus; confers resistance to bleomycin, phleomycin, and Zeocin™
   6371..6496    +  CDS            ble (fragment): BLE_KLEPN - Experimental evidence at protein level: Swiss-Prot protein existence level 1. Binding protein with a strong affinity to the bleomycin family of antibiotics. Binds to CL990; an antimitotic-antibiotic compound. From Klebsiella pneumoniae.
   6491..6612    +  polyA_signal   SV40 poly(A) signal: SV40 polyadenylation signal
   6685..6701    -  protein_bind   lac operator: The lac repressor binds to the lac operator to inhibit transcription in E. coli. This inhibition can be relieved by adding lactose or isopropyl-β-D-thiogalactopyranoside (IPTG). lac repressor encoded by lacI
   6709..6739    -  promoter       lac promoter: promoter for the E. coli lac operon
   6754..6775    -  protein_bind   CAP binding site: CAP binding activates transcription in the presence of cAMP. E. coli catabolite activator protein
   6788..6880    -  CDS            lacI (fragment): lac repressor; lacI; The lac repressor binds to the lac operator to inhibit transcription in E. coli. This inhibition can be relieved by adding lactose or isopropyl-β-D-thiogalactopyranoside (IPTG).
   7052..7640    -  rep_origin     ori: high-copy-number ColE1/pMB1/pBR322/pUC origin of replication
   7811..8671    -  CDS            AmpR: β-lactamase; bla; confers resistance to ampicillin, carbenicillin, and related antibiotics
   8672..8776    -  promoter       AmpR promoter: bla
   8835..8887    -  misc_feature   bom (fragment): basis of mobility region from pBR322
   9042..9060    +  enhancer       CMV enhancer (fragment): human cytomegalovirus immediate early enhancer
   9085..9151    +  CDS            small t antigen (fragment): SV40 (simian virus 40) small t antigen
