[The description below was written by a language model from this plasmid's Addgene catalogue record and pLannotate feature annotations shown in this document.]
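Description:
pEF6-Acly(S455A) is a mammalian expression plasmid built on the Invitrogen pEF6 backbone, carrying mouse ATP-citrate lyase (Acly) with a serine-to-alanine substitution at residue 455. The roughly 3.3 kb coding sequence was inserted at EcoRI sites downstream of the strong constitutive human EF-1α promoter and is terminated by the bovine growth hormone polyadenylation signal. A T7 promoter lies between the EF-1α promoter and the insert and, together with the bGH region, provides the sequencing primer sites. The catalogue entry lists a C-terminal myc epitope on the insert. The feature annotation does not call a myc tag, but it does detect the backbone's V5 tag about 100 bp downstream of the annotated Acly coding region. Whether V5 is in frame with the insert cannot be determined from the record.

In E. coli, the plasmid is maintained through a high-copy ColE1/pUC-type origin and selected with ampicillin via β-lactamase. An f1 origin is also present. In mammalian cells, stable selection relies on a blasticidin S deaminase gene driven by tandem SV40 early and bacterial EM7 promoters and followed by an SV40 polyadenylation signal. The remaining short fragments in the annotation (bleomycin resistance, lacI, CMV enhancer, small t antigen) appear to be backbone remnants rather than functional units.

ACLY cleaves citrate into oxaloacetate and acetyl-CoA. The S455A change gives a form that cannot be phosphorylated at that residue, described in the record as a phosphomutant. The associated publication concerns Akt-dependent metabolic control of histone acetylation in tumor cells, which suggests the construct serves for comparison with other ACLY variants in testing the role of this site.
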