Addgene plasmid #70767: pEF6-Acly(S455A)
Purpose: Expresses phosphomutant mouse ATP-citrate lyase in mammalian cells
Depositing lab: Kathryn Wellen. Depositing organization: University of Pennsylvania. Publication: Akt-dependent metabolic reprogramming regulates tumor cell histone acetylation. Lee JV, Carrer A, Shah S, Snyder NW, Wei S, Venneti S, Worth AJ, Yuan ZF, Lim HW, Liu S, Jackson E, Aiello NM, Haas NB, Rebbeck TR, Judkins A, Won KJ, Chodosh LA, Garcia BA, Stanger BZ, Feldman MD, Blair IA, Wellen KE. Cell Metab. 2014 Aug 5;20(2):306-19. doi: 10.1016/j.cmet.2014.06.004. Epub 2014 Jul 3. PubMed 24998913.
Backbone
  Vector backbone: pEF6
  Backbone manufacturer: Invitrogen
  Backbone size w/o insert (bp): 5800
  Vector type: Mammalian Expression
  Selectable markers: Blasticidin
Growth in bacteria
  Bacterial resistance: Ampicillin, 100 μg/mL
  Growth temperature: 37°C
  Growth strain: DH5alpha
  Copy number: Unknown
Gene/Insert
  Gene/Insert name: ATP Citrate Lyase (alt name: Acly)
  Species: M. musculus (mouse)
  Insert size (bp): 3300
  Mutation: S455A
  Entrez Gene: Acly (a.k.a. A730098H14Rik)
  Promoter: EF1alpha
  Tag / fusion protein: myc-epitope (C terminal on insert)
  Cloning method: Restriction Enzyme; 5′ cloning site EcoRI (not destroyed); 3′ cloning site EcoRI (not destroyed)
  Sequencing primers: 5′ T7; 3′ BGH-rev
Terms and licenses: Academic/Nonprofit Terms; Industry Terms: Not Available to Industry
How to cite: pEF6-Acly(S455A) was a gift from Kathryn Wellen (Addgene plasmid # 70767 ; http://n2t.net/addgene:70767 ; RRID:Addgene_70767)
