>Addgene plasmid #70767 | pEF6-Acly(S455A) | depositor partial sequence | sequence record 128027 | start of insert
TACTGGTTAGCTTGGTACGAGCTCGGATCCACTAGTCCAGTGTGGTGGAATTGCCCTTCCCCCGAATTCC
ACCATGTCAGCCAAGGCAATTTCAGAGCAGACCGGCAAAGAACTCCTGTACAAGTACATCTGCACCACCT
CGGCCATCCAGAACCGGTTCAAGTACGCCCGGGTGACTCCCGACACAGACTGGGCCCATCTGCTGCAGGA
CCACCCGTGGCTGCTCAGCCAGAGCTTGGTTGTCAAGCCAGACCAGTTAATCAAACGTCGAGGAAAGCTT
GGCCTCGTCGGGGTCAATCTCTCTCTGGATGGAGTCAAATCCTGGCTAAAACCTCGCCTGGGACATGAAG
CCACTGTCGGCAAGGCCAAAGGCTTCCTCAAGAACTTTCTCATTGAACCCTTCGTCCCCCACAGTCAGGC
GGAGGAGTTCTACGTGTGCATCTATGCTACCCGGGAAGGAGACTACGTCCTGTTCCACCATGAAGGGGGT
GTGGATGTGGGCGATGTGGATGCCAAAGCCCAGAAGCTGCTTGTGGGTGTGGACGAAAAGCTGAATACCG
AGGACATTAAGAGACACCTGTTGGTCCATGCACCTGAGGACAAGAAAGAAGTCCTGGCCAGCTTCATCTC
TGGTCTATTCAATTTCTACGAGGATCTGTACTTCACCTACCTTGAGATCAACCCCCTTGTGGTGACCAAA
GATGGTGTCTACATCCTTGA
