>Addgene plasmid #70767 | pEF6-Acly(S455A) | depositor partial sequence | sequence record 128028 | middle of insert (with mutation)
GGCCCATTCCCAACCAGCCACCCACAGCAGCTCACACTGCCAACTTCCTCCTTAATGCCAGCGGGAGCAC
ATCGACTCCAGCACCCAGTAGGACAGCAGCTTTTTCTGAGTCCCGAGCTGATGAAGTGGCACCTGCAAAG
AAAGCCAAGCCAGCTATGCCCCAAGGAAAGAGTGCCACCCTCTTCAGCCGACATACCAAGGCCATCGTGT
GGGGCATGCAGACCCGGGCTGTGCAGGGCA
