>Addgene plasmid #70767 | pEF6-Acly(S455A) | depositor partial sequence | sequence record 128029 | end of insert
CTATGCCCTGGAAGTGGAGAAGATTACCACCTCCAAGAAGCCAAATCTTATCCTGAATGTGGACGGCTTC
ATCGGCGTTGCGTTTGTGGACATGCTCAGGAACTGTGGCTCCTTCACCCGGGAGGAAGCTGATGAATATG
TTGACATTGGAGCCCTCAATGGCATCTTTGTGCTAGGAAGGAGTATGGGCTTCATTGGGCACTACCTTGA
CCAGAAGAGGCTGAAGCAAGGGCTGTATCGTCACCCCTGGGATGACATTTCCTATGTTCTTCCAGAACAC
ATGAGCATGGAACAAAAACTCATCTCAGAAGAGGATCTGTGAATTCGGGGGAAGGGCAATTCTGCAGATA
TCCAGCACAGTGGCGGCCGCTCGAGTCTAGAGGGCCCGCGGTTCGAAGGTAAGCCTATCCCTAACCCTCT
CCTCGGTCTCGATTCTACGCGTACCGGTCATCATCACCATCACCATTGAGTTTAAACCCGCTGATCAGCC
TCGACTGTGCCTTCTAGTTGCCAGCCATCTGTTGTTTGCCCCTCCCCCGTGCCTTCCTTGACCCTGGAAG
GTGCCACTCCCACTGTCCTTTCCTAATAAAATGAGGAAATTGCATCGCATTGTCTGAGTAGGTGTCATTC
TATTCTGGGGGGTGGGGTGGGGCAGGACAGCAAGGG
