>Addgene plasmid #70767 | pEF6-Acly(S455A) | addgene partial sequence | sequence record 130170 | T7 5'-TAATACGACTCACTATAGGG-3'
GAGCTCGGATCCACTAGTCCAGTGTGGTGGAATTGCCCTTCCCCCGAATTCCACCATGTCAGCCAAGGCA
ATTTCAGAGCAGACCGGCAAAGAACTCCTGTACAAGTACATCTGCACCACCTCGGCCATCCAGAACCGGT
TCAAGTACGCCCGGGTGACTCCCGACACAGACTGGGCCCATCTGCTGCAGGACCACCCGTGGCTGCTCAG
CCAGAGCTTGGTTGTCAAGCCAGACCAGTTAATCAAACGTCGAGGAAAGCTTGGCCTCGTCGGGGTCAAT
CTCTCTCTGGATGGAGTCAAATCCTGGCTAAAACCTCGCCTGGGACATGAAGCCACTGTCGGCAAGGCCA
AAGGCTTCCTCAAGAACTTTCTCATTGAACCCTTCGTCCCCCACAGTCAGGCGGAGGAGTTCTACGTGTG
CATCTATGCTACCCGGGAAGGAGACTACGTCCTGTTCCACCATGAAGGGGGTGTGGATGTGGGCGATGTG
GATGCCAAAGCCCAGAAGCTGCTTGTGGGTGTGGACGAAAAGCTGAATACCGAGGACATTAAGAGACACC
TGTTGGTCCATGCACCTGAGGACAAGAAAGAAGTCCTGGCCAGCTTCATCTCTGGTCTATTCAATTTCTA
CGAGGATCTGTACTTCACCTACCTTGAGATCAACCCCCTTGTGGTGACCAAAGATGGTGTCTACATCCTT
GACTTGGCGGCCAAGGTGGATGCCACAGCTGACTACATCTGTAAAGTCAAGTGG
