>Addgene plasmid #70767 | pEF6-Acly(S455A) | addgene partial sequence | sequence record 130173 | BGH-rev 5'-TAGAAGGCACAGTCGAGG-3'
ATGGTGATGATGACCGGTACGCGTAGAATCGAGACCGAGGAGAGGGTTAGGGATAGGCTTACCTTCGAAC
CGCGGGCCCTCTAGACTCGAGCGGCCGCCACTGTGCTGGATATCTGCAGAATTGCCCTTCCCCCGAATTC
ACAGATCCTCTTCTGAGATGAGTTTTTGTTCCATGCTCATGTGTTCTGGAAGAACATAGGAAATGTCATC
CCAGGGGTGACGATACAGCCCTTGCTTCAGCCTCTTCTGGTCAAGGTAGTGCCCAATGAAGCCCATACTC
CTTCCTAGCACAAAGATGCCATTGAGGGCTCCAATGTCAACATATTCATCAGCTTCCTCCCGGGTGAAGG
AGCCACAGTTCCTGAGCATGTCCACAAACGCAACGCCGATGAAGCCGTCCACATTCAGGATAAGATTTGG
CTTCTTGGAGGTGGTAATCTTCTCCACTTCCAGGGCATAGTCGAGCAGCGGGGTGGCGGGGAAGTGCTGT
TTGACGAAGTCCTTGAGGATCTGCACTCGCATGTCTGGGTTGTTTATCGATTTTACTCGATGGCCGATGC
CCATGATCAGCTTCCCCTCCTTCTTCATCTTGTTGACGAACTCCATGGGAATGATGCCGCTGTCAAAGGC
TTTACTGAACATCTTTGCTGCGGCATCCAAGGCACCCCCAAACCGGTCTCCAATGGTGAGCAGCCCTGAG
GTGAGGCTGGAGACCAGGTCCTTCCCAGCCCGAGCACAGATGATGGTGTTATGGGCTCCAGAGACAGCTG
GCC
