>Addgene plasmid #70767 | pEF6-Acly(S455A) | addgene partial sequence | sequence record 130175 | Acly-R 5'-CTGCATGCCCCACACGAT-3'
CTCTTTCCTTGGGGCATAGCTGGCTTGGCTTTCTTTGCAGGTGCCACTTCATCAGCTCGGGACTCAGAAA
AAGCTGCTGTCCTACTGGGTGCTGGAGTCGATGTGCTCCCGCTGGCATTAAGGAGGAAGTTGGCAGTGTG
AGCTGCTGTGGGTGGCTGGTTGGGAATGGGCCGGTGGCCCAGGGCCATGCCCACAATGGCCGTCATGTGA
GTTTCTGTGCCAAAGACATGGATGGGGATCCCAGTGGTCTTCCCAACTTCTCCCATCACTCGTAATCCCT
CTTGATAGTTGGGGCCACCTCTTCGGACAAAGATGGTGACCTCATGCTCCTTCAGGGGACCCTGGTAATC
TCGAATCGCTCTCACAATGCCCTTGAAGGTGGCGGCCACATTGGTGAAGTTTGCAATGCTGCCTCCAATG
ATGAGGATCTTGCCTTCTGGGTGCTTCTCTCGAGTCATAAGTGAGAGGATGGTCTTGGCATAGTCATAGG
TCTGTTGTTCACTGGGGGCACCCGAGTATTCCCCGTAATTCGCCAGTTCATTGACACCTCCAAGATCACA
GATGGTGTCACTGTACACGACGGAGGCGCCACCCCCAGCAACCATGGTCCAGATCCGCCCCTTGGGGTTC
AGCAAGGTCAGCTTCAAGCTTGCTCCACTTTTGGCATCCAGGTCTGCAATGTAGGCTTCCTCGGGGTACG
CCTCACGCCCAAAGGGGGGAGGGAACTCTATATCACCCCACTTGACTTTACAGATGTAGTCAGCTGTGGC
ATCCACCTTGGCCGCCAAGTCAAGGATGTAGACACCATCTTTGGTCACCACAAGG
